>Addgene plasmid #34507 | KHBD00396 | depositor partial sequence | sequence record 41074 | KHBD00396 sequence 1947 bps
ATGTCTAAGTTTCTGGACATGCTATCGGGGAGCCAGTGCGTCAGCCTGGAAAAGTGCGGCGATGTGGTGG
TCTCAACCAACGACTGTATGATTGCACTTTACTGCCACTTCTGCCGTGACCTCTTCACACAACTGCCGGA
GTTCTTAAGACACCTCCAAAGCAACCATTCGGATGTGCTGCACTTCACCAAGGAGCACAACGTTTACAGC
GTGGAGGAGCTGTTGTCCGGTGAGCAGGGTAAAGCCCACGAGGACGCCCAGTCGGCGGGGCACAACAGCA
GCAGCGGTGACTCTAGTTCACTGATGAATTCAGAGGATTCTAGGGCCATCGAAGGCTCAGAAGATAACTC
AGACAATAGCCCAATGAAACCTGAACAAATAGGGAAACAGAGTGAAATAAACCTGCTAGCGGAAGTGACA
AACATTTTATTGCAAACCAACGACAAGGAATTAAAACCCGAAAATGGCGTATTCAACAGACCACGCAAAA
AGGCTAATAACGAGAGCAGTTCTTTGAAGATATGCGATCTGAAGAGTCACACTATTGCAAGGACTTCGCG
AAAGCGAATGAGCATGGTAAAGAACCGCATCCTGCGAGTCCTTGACAGCGATTTGTCTGCAAAGCTTGAA
ATTAAACCTCCAGAGCCCAACTCCAAACTTTCTATAACTGAGCCCATCCAAGAAGACAACATACCTGGAA
CATGTTTTGACACTCCTACAAAGCCCATACCGAGCTCATCTCAATTAAGTGTAAGAAAGTCTTCTTTAAC
AGAGGCAAACCAAATATGTACCAAATATGCCGAGAAGAAAACGGCGCCTACCATGCCTAAGCTACTGAAC
TGTGTACCAAAGCCCATATTAACTAGTCAACAAGCTCATACTAATGCCGAGATAAGTGAGATAAATGAAA
CCTATCACCTAGCAGCTAGTCAAGTGACAAAAACCACGAAAACATTTCCCGTAAAAATAACACAAATAGA
TATTTTACAACCAGTTAAGTTACCTAAAACTTTAATAACACCAATCAATGAAGAGGGTGTCAGTGACCAA
GTGGAGAATAGCACGAATAATATAAACAATGCCCAAAGTCTGCCGAAAGAAAACACAAAAAAGTTTTTTA
AAAAGCGTAGCGAATTAGGGATAAAAGCTCAAGGCAGTCCCAACAAATTTTTTAAAATAATAAAGTCCAA
GGCAAACCCCATTATTGTAAAACGGGTGCAGACCACCAGTGCCAAAGCTAGTACAAACAAAATCCAAATA
CGATCTAATGACAAAACTAATTGTTTTGCTTCTGAGTTTAACAGCACAAAGATCCGCAAGTTAAAGATGG
AAAATTGCGTCGACCTAAAATCGGAAGATCCCTGCGCCAATACAAATACGCGTTTAAACAAATTGGCAAC
AATAAGCAGTTGCGAAATATTAAAAGCGGTTGGATTGCCGGCAATCACAGATAACCCGATCGAGGATACA
TTATTGCCAGACGAGTTAGAAACGATCCGAAAAAAGGCAGATCAATTCATCAAAATCTACAGGAAGTACG
ATTCTATTTGGAATTATAGAAAAATTTGTCCGCCAGCGAAACCGGACTTTATTTCTCAACAGATATTTGC
TTTAACCAGAGAAGTTAACAAGACAATGTTATGCGACCTGGCGAACAGCGATATAAAAGGCATTATTAAT
CAGATTTCAGTTTGGCATTACAATATATATACCCAATATATTGACTTGGATACCATTTCGGAAAATGCCC
GATATACTTTAAAGCTATTCTCGTTTTTACCTGTTAGTTTTGCTTACTTTTGCAAATGTTGCGACGATAT
TTTCATCTTAAAGAAAGAGTACTTAAAGCATTTGATTTCTCACCAAGTTCGGTTTCAGTGCACAAAATGC
ATTAAAGTATTCAAGTACAAGGGATACTATGAAAAGCATTTGCGAAACGCTCATTCT
