>Addgene plasmid #34507 | KHBD00396 | addgene partial sequence | sequence record 42387 | M13-Rev 5'-CAGGAAACAGCTATGACC-3'
TTTTATTTTGACTGATAGTGACCTGTTCGTTGCAACAAATTGATAAGCAATGCTTTCTTATAATGCCAAC
TTTGTACAAGAAAGTTGGCAAAGAATGAGCGTTTCGCAAATGCTTTTCATAGTATCCCTTGTACTTGAAT
ACTTTAATGCATTTTGTGCACTGAAACCGAACTTGGTGAGAAATCAAATGCTTTAAGTACTCTTTCTTTA
AGATGAAAATATCGTCGCAACATTTGCAAAAGTAAGCAAAACTAACAGGTAAAAACGAGAATAGCTTTAA
AGTATATCGGGCATTTTCCGAAATGGTATCCAAGTCAATATATTGGGTATATATATTGTAATGCCAAACT
GAAATCTGATTAATAATGCCTTTTATATCGCTGTTCGCCAGGTCGCATAACATTGTCTTGTTAACTTCTC
TGGTTAAAGCAAATATCTGTTGAGAAATAAAGTCCGGTTTCGCTGGCGGACAAATTTTTCTATAATTCCA
AATAGAATCGTACTTCCTGTAGATTTTGATGAATTGATCTGCCTTTTTTCGGATCGTTTCTAACTCGTCT
GGCAATAATGTATCCTCGATCGGGTTATCTGTGATTGCCGGCAATCCAACCGCTTTTAATATTTCGCAAC
TGCTTATTGTTGCCAATTTGTTTAAACGCGTATTTGTATTGGCGCAGGGATCTTCCGATTTTAGGTCGAC
GCAATTTTCC
