[The description below was written by a language model from this plasmid's Addgene catalogue record.]
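Description:
KHBD00396 is a Gateway entry-type clone built in the pDONR221 donor vector backbone (Invitrogen), carrying the open reading frame of the Drosophila melanogaster gene CG8961, also known as tef or teflon. The insert is recorded as 1947 bp in a backbone of 2536 bp, and it was introduced by Gateway recombination cloning. The plasmid is maintained in E. coli at high copy number under kanamycin selection. M13 forward and reverse primer sites flank the insert and are the recorded sequencing primers. No feature table accompanies the record, so individual elements such as the origin of replication and the attachment sites flanking the ORF are not itemised. In a pDONR221-derived clone the insert would normally sit between attL sites produced by the BP reaction.

The construct carries no promoter, tag or reporter for expressing the gene itself. It serves as a shuttle from which the ORF can be transferred by LR recombination into Gateway destination vectors of choice. The depositor notes that ORFs in this collection were cloned open-ended, without a stop codon, which allows in-frame C-terminal fusions to be made once the ORF is moved into a suitable destination vector. The clone belongs to a collection associated with work on automated protein-DNA interaction screening of Drosophila regulatory elements, so its likely use is as a source of the tef coding sequence for such screens and for other expression or fusion constructs.
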