Addgene plasmid #34507: KHBD00396
Depositing lab: Bart Deplancke. Depositing organization: Swiss Federal Institute of Technology (EPFL). Publication: Automated protein-DNA interaction screening of Drosophila regulatory elements. Korneel Hens, Jean-Daniel Feuz, Alina Isakova, Antonina Lagovitina, Andreas Massouras, Julien Bryois, Patrick Callaerts, Susan E. Celniker, Bart Deplancke. Nat Methods. 2011 Oct 30;8(12):1065-70. 10.1038/nmeth.1763 PubMed 22037703.
Backbone
  Vector backbone: pDONR221
  Backbone manufacturer: Invitrogen
  Backbone size w/o insert (bp): 2536
  Vector type: Gateway Donor Vector
Growth in bacteria
  Bacterial resistance: Kanamycin, 50 μg/mL
  Growth temperature: 37°C
  Growth strain: DH5alpha
  Copy number: High Copy
Gene/Insert
  Gene/Insert name: CG8961 (alt names: FBgn0043472; tef; teflon)
  Species: D. melanogaster (fly)
  Insert size (bp): 1947
  Entrez Gene: tef (a.k.a. Dmel_CG8961, CG8961, Dmel\CG8961, l(2)k15914)
  Cloning method: Gateway Cloning
  Sequencing primers: 5′ M13F; 3′ M13R
Terms and licenses: Academic/Nonprofit Terms; Industry Terms: Not Available to Industry
Depositor comments: Please note that the ORFs in this collection were cloned open-ended (without a stop codon).
How to cite: KHBD00396 was a gift from Bart Deplancke (Addgene plasmid # 34507 ; http://n2t.net/addgene:34507 ; RRID:Addgene_34507)
